>Addgene plasmid #184378 | BPK1520-sgRNA GLB1 | addgene full sequence | sequence record 368503 | Addgene NGS Result
TTCCTTTTTCAATATTATTGAAGCATTTATCAGGGTTATTGTCTCATGAGCGGATACATATTTGAATGTA
TTTAGAAAAATAAACAAATAGGGGTTCCGCGCACATTTCCCCGAAAAGTGCCACCTGACGTCGCTAGCTG
TACAAAAAAGCAGGCTTTAAAGGAACCAATTCAGTCGACTGGATCCGGTACCAAGGTCGGGCAGGAAGAG
GGCCTATTTCCCATGATTCCTTCATATTTGCATATACGATACAAGGCTGTTAGAGAGATAATTAGAATTA
ATTTGACTGTAAACACAAAGATATTAGTACAAAATACGTGACGTAGAAAGTAATAATTTCTTGGGTAGTT
TGCAGTTTTAAAATTATGTTTTAAAATGGACTATCATATGCTTACCGTAACTTGAAAGTATTTCGATTTC
TTGGCTTTATATATCTTGTGGAAAGGACGAAACACCGGCGAGTATGAACTTGTGAGGTTTTAGAGCTAGA
AATAGCAAGTTAAAATAAGGCTAGTCCGTTATCAACTTGAAAAAGTGGCACCGAGTCGGTGCTTTTTTTA
AGCTTGGGCCGCTCGAGGTACCTCTCTACATATGACATGTGAGCAAAAGGCCAGCAAAAGGCCAGGAACC
GTAAAAAGGCCGCGTTGCTGGCGTTTTTCCATAGGCTCCGCCCCCCTGACGAGCATCACAAAAATCGACG
CTCAAGTCAGAGGTGGCGAAACCCGACAGGACTATAAAGATACCAGGCGTTTCCCCCTGGAAGCTCCCTC
GTGCGCTCTCCTGTTCCGACCCTGCCGCTTACCGGATACCTGTCCGCCTTTCTCCCTTCGGGAAGCGTGG
CGCTTTCTCATAGCTCACGCTGTAGGTATCTCAGTTCGGTGTAGGTCGTTCGCTCCAAGCTGGGCTGTGT
GCACGAACCCCCCGTTCAGCCCGACCGCTGCGCCTTATCCGGTAACTATCGTCTTGAGTCCAACCCGGTA
AGACACGACTTATCGCCACTGGCAGCAGCCACTGGTAACAGGATTAGCAGAGCGAGGTATGTAGGCGGTG
CTACAGAGTTCTTGAAGTGGTGGCCTAACTACGGCTACACTAGAAGAACAGTATTTGGTATCTGCGCTCT
GCTGAAGCCAGTTACCTTCGGAAAAAGAGTTGGTAGCTCTTGATCCGGCAAACAAACCACCGCTGGTAGC
GGTGGTTTTTTTGTTTGCAAGCAGCAGATTACGCGCAGAAAAAAAGGATCTCAAGAAGATCCTTTGATCT
TTTCTACGGGGTCTGACGCTCAGTGGAACGAAAACTCACGTTAAGGGATTTTGGTCATGAGATTATCAAA
AAGGATCTTCACCTAGATCCTTTTAAATTAAAAATGAAGTTTTAAATCAATCTAAAGTATATATGAGTAA
ACTTGGTCTGACAGTTACCAATGCTTAATCAGTGAGGCACCTATCTCAGCGATCTGTCTATTTCGTTCAT
CCATAGTTGCCTGACTCCCCGTCGTGTAGATAACTACGATACGGGAGGGCTTACCATCTGGCCCCAGTGC
TGCAATGATACCGCGAGACCCACGCTCACCGGCTCCAGATTTATCAGCAATAAACCAGCCAGCCGGAAGG
GCCGAGCGCAGAAGTGGTCCTGCAACTTTATCCGCCTCCATCCAGTCTATTAATTGTTGCCGGGAAGCTA
GAGTAAGTAGTTCGCCAGTTAATAGTTTGCGCAACGTTGTTGCCATTGCTACAGGCATCGTGGTGTCACG
CTCGTCGTTTGGTATGGCTTCATTCAGCTCCGGTTCCCAACGATCAAGGCGAGTTACATGATCCCCCATG
TTGTGCAAAAAAGCGGTTAGCTCCTTCGGTCCTCCGATCGTTGTCAGAAGTAAGTTGGCCGCAGTGTTAT
CACTCATGGTTATGGCAGCACTGCATAATTCTCTTACTGTCATGCCATCCGTAAGATGCTTTTCTGTGAC
TGGTGAGTACTCAACCAAGTCATTCTGAGAATAGTGTATGCGGCGACCGAGTTGCTCTTGCCCGGCGTCA
ATACGGGATAATACCGCGCCACATAGCAGAACTTTAAAAGTGCTCATCATTGGAAAACGTTCTTCGGGGC
GAAAACTCTCAAGGATCTTACCGCTGTTGAGATCCAGTTCGATGTAACCCACTCGTGCACCCAACTGATC
TTCAGCATCTTTTACTTTCACCAGCGTTTCTGGGTGAGCAAAAACAGGAAGGCAAAATGCCGCAAAAAAG
GGAATAAGGGCGACACGGAAATGTTGAATACTCATACTC
Features (pLannotate 1.2.2; 6 found; start..end, strand, type, name):
    139..156     +  protein_bind   attB1 (fragment): mutant version of attB; recombination site for the Gateway® BP reaction BP Clonase™
    208..448     +  promoter       U6 promoter: RNA polymerase III promoter for human U6 snRNA
    477..552     +  misc_RNA       gRNA scaffold: guide RNA scaffold for the Streptococcus pyogenes CRISPR/Cas9 system
    656..1244    -  rep_origin     ori: high-copy-number ColE1/pMB1/pBR322/pUC origin of replication
   1415..2275    -  CDS            AmpR: β-lactamase; bla; confers resistance to ampicillin, carbenicillin, and related antibiotics
   2276..101     -  promoter       AmpR promoter (across the origin): bla
