[The description below was written by a language model from this plasmid's Addgene catalogue record and pLannotate feature annotations shown in this document.]
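Description:
BPK1520-sgRNA GLB1 is a small (about 2.3 kb) mammalian CRISPR guide-expression plasmid built on the BPK1520 backbone. It is propagated in E. coli from a high-copy ColE1/pUC-type origin of replication and selected with ampicillin through a β-lactamase (AmpR) gene driven by its own bla promoter. The plasmid carries no mammalian selection marker, reporter, or nuclease coding sequence, so it acts purely as a guide RNA donor for transient delivery into cultured cells.

The payload is a single-guide RNA cassette. A human U6 promoter, transcribed by RNA polymerase III, sits upstream of a 20-nucleotide spacer directed against human GLB1. The spacer is followed directly by the Streptococcus pyogenes Cas9 guide RNA scaffold, so the transcript is a complete sgRNA that can load into SpCas9 or SpCas9-derived effectors. The record lists Gibson cloning as the method used to introduce the spacer, which is described as guide number 8 of a series. A short attB1 fragment annotated upstream of the U6 promoter appears to be a backbone remnant rather than a functional Gateway site.

According to the deposit, the guide is intended to edit the GLB1 position described as c.907A>G in the NM_000404.2 transcript. The work concerned in vitro correction of a G>A transition found in a GM1 gangliosidosis patient. GLB1 encodes the lysosomal β-galactosidase that is deficient in this disease. The record does not state which Cas9 or base-editor protein is paired with this guide, and that effector must be supplied from a separate construct.
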