Addgene plasmid #184378: BPK1520-sgRNA GLB1
Purpose: Expresses a sgRNA to edit GLB1 gene NM_000404.2_c.907A>G
Depositing lab: David Gilot. Depositing organization: INSERM U1242, Chimie, Oncogenese, Stress et Signalisation (COSS). Publication: Gene Editing Corrects In Vitro a G > A GLB1 Transition from a GM1 Gangliosidosis Patient. Leclerc D, Goujon L, Jaillard S, Nouyou B, Cluzeau L, Damaj L, Dubourg C, Etcheverry A, Levade T, Froissart R, Dreano S, Guillory X, Eriksson LA, Launay E, Mouriaux F, Belaud-Rotureau MA, Odent S, Gilot D. CRISPR J. 2023 Feb;6(1):17-31. doi: 10.1089/crispr.2022.0045. Epub 2023 Jan 11. PubMed 36629845.
Backbone
  Vector backbone: BPK1520
  Backbone size w/o insert (bp): 2280
  Modifications to backbone: sgRNA n°8 : caccGGCGAGTATGAACTTgtgag
  Vector type: Mammalian Expression, CRISPR
Growth in bacteria
  Bacterial resistance: Ampicillin, 100 μg/mL
  Growth temperature: 37°C
  Growth strain: NEB Stable
  Copy number: High Copy
Gene/Insert
  Gene/Insert name: sgRNA targeting GLB1
  gRNA/shRNA sequence: GGCGAGTATGAACTTGTGAG
  Species: H. sapiens (human)
  GenBank ID: NM_000404.2
  Entrez Gene: GLB1 (a.k.a. EBP, ELNR1, MPS4B)
  Cloning method: Gibson Cloning
  Sequencing primers: 5′ cagggttattgtctcatgagcgg
Terms and licenses: Academic/Nonprofit Terms; Industry Terms: Not Available to Industry
How to cite: BPK1520-sgRNA GLB1 was a gift from David Gilot (Addgene plasmid # 184378 ; http://n2t.net/addgene:184378 ; RRID:Addgene_184378)
